Addgene plasmid #75565: TBCK gRNA (BRDN0001148062)
Purpose: 3rd generation lentiviral gRNA plasmid targeting human TBCK
Depositing lab: John Doench & David Root. Depositing organization: Broad Institute. Publication: Optimized sgRNA design to maximize activity and minimize off-target effects of CRISPR-Cas9. Doench JG, Fusi N, Sullender M, Hegde M, Vaimberg EW, Donovan KF, Smith I, Tothova Z, Wilen C, Orchard R, Virgin HW, Listgarten J, Root DE. Nat Biotechnol. 2016 Jan 18. doi: 10.1038/nbt.3437. PubMed 26780180.
Backbone
  Vector backbone: lentiGuide-Puro
  Backbone manufacturer: Zhang Lab (Addgene plasmid # 52963)
  Vector type: Mammalian Expression, Lentiviral, CRISPR
  Selectable markers: Puromycin
Growth in bacteria
  Bacterial resistance: Ampicillin, 100 μg/mL
  Growth temperature: 37°C
  Growth strain: DH5alpha
  Copy number: High Copy
Gene/Insert
  Gene/Insert name: TBCK (alt names: TBCK; NM_001163435.2)
  gRNA/shRNA sequence: TCCCTGTGCAATTACCTCAG
  Species: H. sapiens (human)
  Entrez Gene: TBCK (a.k.a. TBCKL, HSPC302, MGC16169)
  Promoter: hU6
  Cloning method: Unknown
  Sequencing primers: 5′ U6-F; 3′ pS2-R
Terms and licenses: Academic/Nonprofit Terms; Industry Terms: Not Available to Industry
Depositor comments: The gRNA was designed to target the following Genbank reference sequence(s): NM_001163435.2,NM_001163436.2,NM_001163437.2,NM_033115.4. Note that this plasmid does NOT contain Cas9. It should be used in conjunction with lentiCas9-Blast (Addgene #52962) or otherwise with cell lines already expressing Cas9. Browse the full kinome gRNA library at http://www.addgene.org/pooled-library/broadgpp-human-kinome/ or visit http://www.broadinstitute.org/rnai/public/ for detailed protocols and information.
How to cite: TBCK gRNA (BRDN0001148062) was a gift from John Doench & David Root (Addgene plasmid # 75565 ; http://n2t.net/addgene:75565 ; RRID:Addgene_75565)
