[The description below was written by a language model from this plasmid's Addgene catalogue record and pLannotate feature annotations shown in this document.]
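Description:
TBCK gRNA (BRDN0001148062) is a third-generation lentiviral single-guide RNA plasmid built on the lentiGuide-Puro backbone and designed to target human TBCK, with the guide chosen to match several annotated TBCK transcript variants. It belongs to a human kinome gRNA collection produced as part of work on optimized sgRNA design. In bacteria the plasmid is maintained through a high-copy ColE1/pUC-type origin and selected with ampicillin via the β-lactamase gene. An f1 origin, an SV40 origin and leftover lac, T7 and T3 cloning-vector elements are also annotated in the backbone.

The lentiviral transfer cassette begins with an RSV promoter fused to a truncated HIV-1 5' LTR, which makes genomic RNA production independent of Tat. It is followed by the Ψ packaging signal with a partial gag fragment and by the Rev response element for Rev-dependent nuclear export. Downstream, a human U6 RNA polymerase III promoter drives the TBCK-specific spacer joined to the Streptococcus pyogenes Cas9 gRNA scaffold, and a cPPT/CTS element sits after it to aid nuclear import of the viral genome. A separate EF-1α core promoter with its intron A expresses puromycin N-acetyltransferase, allowing puromycin selection of transduced mammalian cells, and WPRE enhances transcript expression. The cassette ends in a self-inactivating ΔU3 3' LTR, followed by an SV40 polyadenylation signal.

The plasmid does not encode Cas9. It is meant to be used with a separate Cas9 lentiviral vector or in cells that already express Cas9, typically for CRISPR knockout of TBCK.
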