Features (pLannotate 1.2.2; 29 found; start..end, strand, type, name):
     14..80      +  CDS            small t antigen (fragment): SV40 (simian virus 40) small t antigen
    106..317     +  promoter       EF-1α core promoter: core promoter for human elongation factor EF-1α
    318..1256    +  intron         EF-1α intron A: intron upstream of the start codon of human EF-1α
   1278..1877    +  CDS            PuroR (fragment): puromycin N-acetyltransferase; pac from Streptomyces; confers resistance to puromycin
   1893..2481    +  misc_feature   WPRE: woodchuck hepatitis virus posttranscriptional regulatory element
   2532..2551    +  misc_feature   cPPT/CTS (fragment): central polypurine tract and central termination sequence of HIV-1
   2553..2786    +  LTR            3' LTR (ΔU3): self-inactivating 3' long terminal repeat (LTR) from HIV-1
   2864..2985    +  polyA_signal   SV40 poly(A) signal: SV40 polyadenylation signal
   3025..3160    +  rep_origin     SV40 ori: SV40 origin of replication
   3181..3199    -  promoter       T7 promoter: promoter for bacteriophage T7 RNA polymerase
   3207..3362    +  CDS            lacZα (fragment): LacZα fragment of β-galactosidase; lacZ fragment
   3367..3795    +  rep_origin     f1 ori (sequence partly withheld): f1 bacteriophage origin of replication; arrow indicates direction of (+) strand synthesis
   3848..3952    +  promoter       AmpR promoter: bla
   3953..4813    +  CDS            AmpR: β-lactamase; bla; confers resistance to ampicillin, carbenicillin, and related antibiotics
   4984..5572    +  rep_origin     ori: high-copy-number ColE1/pMB1/pBR322/pUC origin of replication
   5755..5847    +  CDS            lacI (fragment): lac repressor; lacI; The lac repressor binds to the lac operator to inhibit transcription in E. coli. This inhibition can be relieved by adding lactose or isopropyl-β-D-thiogalactopyranoside (IPTG).
   5860..5881    +  protein_bind   CAP binding site: CAP binding activates transcription in the presence of cAMP. E. coli catabolite activator protein
   5896..5926    +  promoter       lac promoter: promoter for the E. coli lac operon
   5934..5950    +  protein_bind   lac operator: The lac repressor binds to the lac operator to inhibit transcription in E. coli. This inhibition can be relieved by adding lactose or isopropyl-β-D-thiogalactopyranoside (IPTG). lac repressor encoded by lacI
   5995..6013    +  promoter       T3 promoter: promoter for bacteriophage T3 RNA polymerase
   6041..6267    +  promoter       RSV promoter: Rous sarcoma virus enhancer/promoter
   6268..6448    +  LTR            5' LTR (truncated): truncated 5' long terminal repeat (LTR) from HIV-1
   6495..6620    +  misc_feature   HIV-1 Ψ: packaging signal of human immunodeficiency virus type 1
   6604..6967    +  CDS            HIV-1 gag (fragment): gag protein from human immunodeficiency virus 1; gag
   7113..7346    +  misc_feature   RRE: The Rev response element (RRE) of HIV-1 allows for Rev-dependent mRNA export from the nucleus to the cytoplasm.
   7723..7749    +  CDS            Rev (fragment): human immunodeficiency virus 1 (HIV-1) Rev protein; rev; enhances nuclear export of unspliced and incompletely spliced viral mRNAs
   7753..7993    +  promoter       U6 promoter: RNA polymerase III promoter for human U6 snRNA
   8023..8098    +  misc_RNA       gRNA scaffold: guide RNA scaffold for the Streptococcus pyogenes CRISPR/Cas9 system
   8154..8271    +  misc_feature   cPPT/CTS: central polypurine tract and central termination sequence of HIV-1
>Addgene plasmid #75565 | TBCK gRNA (BRDN0001148062) | addgene full sequence | sequence record 184128 | Addgene Assembled Sequence
CCCGGGTGCAAAGATGGATAAAGTTTTAAACAGAGAGGAATCTTTGCAGCTAATGGACCTTCTAGGTCTT
GAAAGGAGTGGGAATTGGCTCCGGTGCCCGTCAGTGGGCAGAGCGCACATCGCCCACAGTCCCCGAGAAG
TTGGGGGGAGGGGTCGGCAATTGATCCGGTGCCTAGAGAAGGTGGCGCGGGGTAAACTGGGAAAGTGATG
TCGTGTACTGGCTCCGCCTTTTTCCCGAGGGTGGGGGAGAACCGTATATAAGTGCAGTAGTCGCCGTGAA
CGTTCTTTTTCGCAACGGGTTTGCCGCCAGAACACAGGTAAGTGCCGTGTGTGGTTCCCGCGGGCCTGGC
CTCTTTACGGGTTATGGCCCTTGCGTGCCTTGAATTACTTCCACCTGGCTGCAGTACGTGATTCTTGATC
CCGAGCTTCGGGTTGGAAGTGGGTGGGAGAGTTCGAGGCCTTGCGCTTAAGGAGCCCCTTCGCCTCGTGC
TTGAGTTGAGGCCTGGCCTGGGCGCTGGGGCCGCCGCGTGCGAATCTGGTGGCACCTTCGCGCCTGTCTC
GCTGCTTTCGATAAGTCTCTAGCCATTTAAAATTTTTGATGACCTGCTGCGACGCTTTTTTTCTGGCAAG
ATAGTCTTGTAAATGCGGGCCAAGATCTGCACACTGGTATTTCGGTTTTTGGGGCCGCGGGCGGCGACGG
GGCCCGTGCGTCCCAGCGCACATGTTCGGCGAGGCGGGGCCTGCGAGCGCGGCCACCGAGAATCGGACGG
GGGTAGTCTCAAGCTGGCCGGCCTGCTCTGGTGCCTGGCCTCGCGCCGCCGTGTATCGCCCCGCCCTGGG
CGGCAAGGCTGGCCCGGTCGGCACCAGTTGCGTGAGCGGAAAGATGGCCGCTTCCCGGCCCTGCTGCAGG
GAGCTCAAAATGGAGGACGCGGCGCTCGGGAGAGCGGGCGGGTGAGTCACCCACACAAAGGAAAAGGGCC
TTTCCGTCCTCAGCCGTCGCTTCATGTGACTCCACGGAGTACCGGGCGCCGTCCAGGCACCTCGATTAGT
TCTCGAGCTTTTGGAGTACGTCGTCTTTAGGTTGGGGGGAGGGGTTTTATGCGATGGAGTTTCCCCACAC
TGAGTGGGTGGAGACTGAAGTTAGGCCAGCTTGGCACTTGATGTAATTCTCCTTGGAATTTGCCCTTTTT
GAGTTTGGATCTTGGTTCATTCTCAAGCCTCAGACAGTGGTTCAAAGTTTTTTTCTTCCATTTCAGGTGT
CGTGACGTACGGCCACCATGACCGAGTACAAGCCCACGGTGCGCCTCGCCACCCGCGACGACGTCCCCAG
GGCCGTACGCACCCTCGCCGCCGCGTTCGCCGACTACCCCGCCACGCGCCACACCGTCGATCCGGACCGC
CACATCGAGCGGGTCACCGAGCTGCAAGAACTCTTCCTCACGCGCGTCGGGCTCGACATCGGCAAGGTGT
GGGTCGCGGACGACGGCGCCGCCGTGGCGGTCTGGACCACGCCGGAGAGCGTCGAAGCGGGGGCGGTGTT
CGCCGAGATCGGCCCGCGCATGGCCGAGTTGAGCGGTTCCCGGCTGGCCGCGCAGCAACAGATGGAAGGC
CTCCTGGCGCCGCACCGGCCCAAGGAGCCCGCGTGGTTCCTGGCCACCGTCGGAGTCTCGCCCGACCACC
AGGGCAAGGGTCTGGGCAGCGCCGTCGTGCTCCCCGGAGTGGAGGCGGCCGAGCGCGCCGGGGTGCCCGC
CTTCCTGGAGACCTCCGCGCCCCGCAACCTCCCCTTCTACGAGCGGCTCGGCTTCACCGTCACCGCCGAC
GTCGAGGTGCCCGAAGGACCGCGCACCTGGTGCATGACCCGCAAGCCCGGTGCCTGAACGCGTTAAGTCG
ACAATCAACCTCTGGATTACAAAATTTGTGAAAGATTGACTGGTATTCTTAACTATGTTGCTCCTTTTAC
GCTATGTGGATACGCTGCTTTAATGCCTTTGTATCATGCTATTGCTTCCCGTATGGCTTTCATTTTCTCC
TCCTTGTATAAATCCTGGTTGCTGTCTCTTTATGAGGAGTTGTGGCCCGTTGTCAGGCAACGTGGCGTGG
TGTGCACTGTGTTTGCTGACGCAACCCCCACTGGTTGGGGCATTGCCACCACCTGTCAGCTCCTTTCCGG
GACTTTCGCTTTCCCCCTCCCTATTGCCACGGCGGAACTCATCGCCGCCTGCCTTGCCCGCTGCTGGACA
GGGGCTCGGCTGTTGGGCACTGACAATTCCGTGGTGTTGTCGGGGAAATCATCGTCCTTTCCTTGGCTGC
TCGCCTGTGTTGCCACCTGGATTCTGCGCGGGACGTCCTTCTGCTACGTCCCTTCGGCCCTCAATCCAGC
GGACCTTCCTTCCCGCGGCCTGCTGCCGGCTCTGCGGCCTCTTCCGCGTCTTCGCCTTCGCCCTCAGACG
AGTCGGATCTCCCTTTGGGCCGCCTCCCCGCGTCGACTTTAAGACCAATGACTTACAAGGCAGCTGTAGA
TCTTAGCCACTTTTTAAAAGAAAAGGGGGGACTGGAAGGGCTAATTCACTCCCAACGAAGACAAGATCTG
CTTTTTGCTTGTACTGGGTCTCTCTGGTTAGACCAGATCTGAGCCTGGGAGCTCTCTGGCTAACTAGGGA
ACCCACTGCTTAAGCCTCAATAAAGCTTGCCTTGAGTGCTTCAAGTAGTGTGTGCCCGTCTGTTGTGTGA
CTCTGGTAACTAGAGATCCCTCAGACCCTTTTAGTCAGTGTGGAAAATCTCTAGCAGTACGTATAGTAGT
TCATGTCATCTTATTATTCAGTATTTATAACTTGCAAAGAAATGAATATCAGAGAGTGAGAGGAACTTGT
TTATTGCAGCTTATAATGGTTACAAATAAAGCAATAGCATCACAAATTTCACAAATAAAGCATTTTTTTC
ACTGCATTCTAGTTGTGGTTTGTCCAAACTCATCAATGTATCTTATCATGTCTGGCTCTAGCTATCCCGC
CCCTAACTCCGCCCATCCCGCCCCTAACTCCGCCCAGTTCCGCCCATTCTCCGCCCCATGGCTGACTAAT
TTTTTTTATTTATGCAGAGGCCGAGGCCGCCTCGGCCTCTGAGCTATTCCAGAAGTAGTGAGGAGGCTTT
TTTGGAGGCCTAGGGACGTACCCAATTCGCCCTATAGTGAGTCGTATTACGCGCGCTCACTGGCCGTCGT
TTTACAACGTCGTGACTGGGAAAACCCTGGCGTTACCCAACTTAATCGCCTTGCAGCACATCCCCCTTTC
GCCAGCTGGCGTAATAGCGAAGAGGCCCGCACCGATCGCCCTTCCCAACAGTTGCGCAGCCTGAATGGCG
AATGGG
[124 nt withheld, positions 3367-3490]
C
[91 nt withheld, positions 3492-3582]
A
[49 nt withheld, positions 3584-3632]
CCTTTGACGTTGGAGTCCACGTTCTTT
[37 nt withheld, positions 3660-3696]
ACCCTATCTCGGTCTATTCTTTTGATTTATAAGGGATTTTGCCGATTTCGGCCTATTGGTTAAAAAATGA
GCTGATTTAACAAAAATTTAACGCGAATTTTAACAAAATATTAACGCTTACAATTTAGGTGGCACTTTTC
GGGGAAATGTGCGCGGAACCCCTATTTGTTTATTTTTCTAAATACATTCAAATATGTATCCGCTCATGAG
ACAATAACCCTGATAAATGCTTCAATAATATTGAAAAAGGAAGAGTATGAGTATTCAACATTTCCGTGTC
GCCCTTATTCCCTTTTTTGCGGCATTTTGCCTTCCTGTTTTTGCTCACCCAGAAACGCTGGTGAAAGTAA
AAGATGCTGAAGATCAGTTGGGTGCACGAGTGGGTTACATCGAACTGGATCTCAACAGCGGTAAGATCCT
TGAGAGTTTTCGCCCCGAAGAACGTTTTCCAATGATGAGCACTTTTAAAGTTCTGCTATGTGGCGCGGTA
TTATCCCGTATTGACGCCGGGCAAGAGCAACTCGGTCGCCGCATACACTATTCTCAGAATGACTTGGTTG
AGTACTCACCAGTCACAGAAAAGCATCTTACGGATGGCATGACAGTAAGAGAATTATGCAGTGCTGCCAT
AACCATGAGTGATAACACTGCGGCCAACTTACTTCTGACAACGATCGGAGGACCGAAGGAGCTAACCGCT
TTTTTGCACAACATGGGGGATCATGTAACTCGCCTTGATCGTTGGGAACCGGAGCTGAATGAAGCCATAC
CAAACGACGAGCGTGACACCACGATGCCTGTAGCAATGGCAACAACGTTGCGCAAACTATTAACTGGCGA
ACTACTTACTCTAGCTTCCCGGCAACAATTAATAGACTGGATGGAGGCGGATAAAGTTGCAGGACCACTT
CTGCGCTCGGCCCTTCCGGCTGGCTGGTTTATTGCTGATAAATCTGGAGCCGGTGAGCGTGGGTCTCGCG
GTATCATTGCAGCACTGGGGCCAGATGGTAAGCCCTCCCGTATCGTAGTTATCTACACGACGGGGAGTCA
GGCAACTATGGATGAACGAAATAGACAGATCGCTGAGATAGGTGCCTCACTGATTAAGCATTGGTAACTG
TCAGACCAAGTTTACTCATATATACTTTAGATTGATTTAAAACTTCATTTTTAATTTAAAAGGATCTAGG
TGAAGATCCTTTTTGATAATCTCATGACCAAAATCCCTTAACGTGAGTTTTCGTTCCACTGAGCGTCAGA
CCCCGTAGAAAAGATCAAAGGATCTTCTTGAGATCCTTTTTTTCTGCGCGTAATCTGCTGCTTGCAAACA
AAAAAACCACCGCTACCAGCGGTGGTTTGTTTGCCGGATCAAGAGCTACCAACTCTTTTTCCGAAGGTAA
CTGGCTTCAGCAGAGCGCAGATACCAAATACTGTTCTTCTAGTGTAGCCGTAGTTAGGCCACCACTTCAA
GAACTCTGTAGCACCGCCTACATACCTCGCTCTGCTAATCCTGTTACCAGTGGCTGCTGCCAGTGGCGAT
AAGTCGTGTCTTACCGGGTTGGACTCAAGACGATAGTTACCGGATAAGGCGCAGCGGTCGGGCTGAACGG
GGGGTTCGTGCACACAGCCCAGCTTGGAGCGAACGACCTACACCGAACTGAGATACCTACAGCGTGAGCT
ATGAGAAAGCGCCACGCTTCCCGAAGGGAGAAAGGCGGACAGGTATCCGGTAAGCGGCAGGGTCGGAACA
GGAGAGCGCACGAGGGAGCTTCCAGGGGGAAACGCCTGGTATCTTTATAGTCCTGTCGGGTTTCGCCACC
TCTGACTTGAGCGTCGATTTTTGTGATGCTCGTCAGGGGGGCGGAGCCTATGGAAAAACGCCAGCAACGC
GGCCTTTTTACGGTTCCTGGCCTTTTGCTGGCCTTTTGCTCACATGTTCTTTCCTGCGTTATCCCCTGAT
TCTGTGGATAACCGTATTACCGCCTTTGAGTGAGCTGATACCGCTCGCCGCAGCCGAACGACCGAGCGCA
GCGAGTCAGTGAGCGAGGAAGCGGAAGAGCGCCCAATACGCAAACCGCCTCTCCCCGCGCGTTGGCCGAT
TCATTAATGCAGCTGGCACGACAGGTTTCCCGACTGGAAAGCGGGCAGTGAGCGCAACGCAATTAATGTG
AGTTAGCTCACTCATTAGGCACCCCAGGCTTTACACTTTATGCTTCCGGCTCGTATGTTGTGTGGAATTG
TGAGCGGATAACAATTTCACACAGGAAACAGCTATGACCATGATTACGCCAAGCGCGCAATTAACCCTCA
CTAAAGGGAACAAAAGCTGGAGCTGCAAGCTTAATGTAGTCTTATGCAATACTCTTGTAGTCTTGCAACA
TGGTAACGATGAGTTAGCAACATGCCTTACAAGGAGAGAAAAAGCACCGTGCATGCCGATTGGTGGAAGT
AAGGTGGTACGATCGTGCCTTATTAGGAAGGCAACAGACGGGTCTGACATGGATTGGACGAACCACTGAA
TTGCCGCATTGCAGAGATATTGTATTTAAGTGCCTAGCTCGATACATAAACGGGTCTCTCTGGTTAGACC
AGATCTGAGCCTGGGAGCTCTCTGGCTAACTAGGGAACCCACTGCTTAAGCCTCAATAAAGCTTGCCTTG
AGTGCTTCAAGTAGTGTGTGCCCGTCTGTTGTGTGACTCTGGTAACTAGAGATCCCTCAGACCCTTTTAG
TCAGTGTGGAAAATCTCTAGCAGTGGCGCCCGAACAGGGACTTGAAAGCGAAAGGGAAACCAGAGGAGCT
CTCTCGACGCAGGACTCGGCTTGCTGAAGCGCGCACGGCAAGAGGCGAGGGGCGGCGACTGGTGAGTACG
CCAAAAATTTTGACTAGCGGAGGCTAGAAGGAGAGAGATGGGTGCGAGAGCGTCAGTATTAAGCGGGGGA
GAATTAGATCGCGATGGGAAAAAATTCGGTTAAGGCCAGGGGGAAAGAAAAAATATAAATTAAAACATAT
AGTATGGGCAAGCAGGGAGCTAGAACGATTCGCAGTTAATCCTGGCCTGTTAGAAACATCAGAAGGCTGT
AGACAAATACTGGGACAGCTACAACCATCCCTTCAGACAGGATCAGAAGAACTTAGATCATTATATAATA
CAGTAGCAACCCTCTATTGTGTGCATCAAAGGATAGAGATAAAAGACACCAAGGAAGCTTTAGACAAGAT
AGAGGAAGAGCAAAACAAAAGTAAGACCACCGCACAGCAAGCGGCCGCTGATCTTCAGACCTGGAGGAGG
AGATATGAGGGACAATTGGAGAAGTGAATTATATAAATATAAAGTAGTAAAAATTGAACCATTAGGAGTA
GCACCCACCAAGGCAAAGAGAAGAGTGGTGCAGAGAGAAAAAAGAGCAGTGGGAATAGGAGCTTTGTTCC
TTGGGTTCTTGGGAGCAGCAGGAAGCACTATGGGCGCAGCGTCAATGACGCTGACGGTACAGGCCAGACA
ATTATTGTCTGGTATAGTGCAGCAGCAGAACAATTTGCTGAGGGCTATTGAGGCGCAACAGCATCTGTTG
CAACTCACAGTCTGGGGCATCAAGCAGCTCCAGGCAAGAATCCTGGCTGTGGAAAGATACCTAAAGGATC
AACAGCTCCTGGGGATTTGGGGTTGCTCTGGAAAACTCATTTGCACCACTGCTGTGCCTTGGAATGCTAG
TTGGAGTAATAAATCTCTGGAACAGATTTGGAATCACACGACCTGGATGGAGTGGGACAGAGAAATTAAC
AATTACACAAGCTTAATACACTCCTTAATTGAAGAATCGCAAAACCAGCAAGAAAAGAATGAACAAGAAT
TATTGGAATTAGATAAATGGGCAAGTTTGTGGAATTGGTTTAACATAACAAATTGGCTGTGGTATATAAA
ATTATTCATAATGATAGTAGGAGGCTTGGTAGGTTTAAGAATAGTTTTTGCTGTACTTTCTATAGTGAAT
AGAGTTAGGCAGGGATATTCACCATTATCGTTTCAGACCCACCTCCCAACCCCGAGGGGACCCAGAGAGG
GCCTATTTCCCATGATTCCTTCATATTTGCATATACGATACAAGGCTGTTAGAGAGATAATTAGAATTAA
TTTGACTGTAAACACAAAGATATTAGTACAAAATACGTGACGTAGAAAGTAATAATTTCTTGGGTAGTTT
GCAGTTTTAAAATTATGTTTTAAAATGGACTATCATATGCTTACCGTAACTTGAAAGTATTTCGATTTCT
TGGCTTTATATATCTTGTGGAAAGGACGAAACACCGTCCCTGTGCAATTACCTCAGGTTTTAGAGCTAGA
AATAGCAAGTTAAAATAAGGCTAGTCCGTTATCAACTTGAAAAAGTGGCACCGAGTCGGTGCTTTTTTAA
GCTTGGCGTAACTAGATCTTGAGACAAATGGCAGTATTCATCCACAATTTTAAAAGAAAAGGGGGGATTG
GGGGGTACAGTGCAGGGGAAAGAATAGTAGACATAATAGCAACAGACATACAAACTAAAGAATTACAAAA
ACAAATTACAAAAATTCAAAATTTTCGGGTTTATTACAGGGACAGCAGAGATCCACTTTGGCGCCGGCTC
GAGGGGG
