>Addgene plasmid #75565 | TBCK gRNA (BRDN0001148062) | depositor partial sequence | sequence record 143025 | Target Sequence
TCCCTGTGCAATTACCTCAG
