>Addgene plasmid #75565 | TBCK gRNA (BRDN0001148062) | addgene partial sequence | sequence record 184127 | hU6-F
GTAGAAAGTAATAATTTCTTGGGTAGTTTGCAGNTTTAAAATTATGTTTTAAAATGGACTATCATATGCT
TACCGTAACTTGAAAGTATTTCGATTTCTTGGCTTTATATATCTTGTGGAAAGGACGAAACACCGTCCCT
GTGCAATTACCTCAGGTTTTAGAGCTAGAAATAGCAAGTTAAAATAAGGCTAGTCCGTTATCAACTTGAA
AAAGTGGCACCGAGTCGGTGCTTTTTTAAGCTTGGCGTAACTAGATCTTGAGACAAATGGCAGTATTCAT
CCACAATTTTAAAAGAAAAGGGGGGATTGGGGGGTACAGTGCAGGGGAAAGAATAGTAGACATAATAGCA
ACAGACATACAAACTAAAGAATTACAAAAACAAATTACAAAAATTCAAAATTTTCGGGTTTATTACAGGG
ACAGCAGAGATCCACTTTGGCGCCGGCTCGAGGGGGCCCGGGTGCAAAGATGGATAAAGTTTTAAACAGA
GAGGAATCTTTGCAGCTAATGGACCTTCTAGGTCTTGAAAGGAGTGGGAATTGGCTCCGGTGCCCGTCAG
TGGGCAGAGC
